>Addgene plasmid #56344 | mPapaya-CENPB-N-22 | addgene full sequence | sequence record 226651 | Addgene NGS Result
CGTTACATAACTTACGGTAAATGGCCCGCCTGGCTGACCGCCCAACGACCCCCGCCCATTGACGTCAATA
ATGACGTATGTTCCCATAGTAACGCCAATAGGGACTTTCCATTGACGTCAATGGGTGGAGTATTTACGGT
AAACTGCCCACTTGGCAGTACATCAAGTGTATCATATGCCAAGTACGCCCCCTATTGACGTCAATGACGG
TAAATGGCCCGCCTGGCATTATGCCCAGTACATGACCTTATGGGACTTTCCTACTTGGCAGTACATCTAC
GTATTAGTCATCGCTATTACCATGGTGATGCGGTTTTGGCAGTACATCAATGGGCGTGGATAGCGGTTTG
ACTCACGGGGATTTCCAAGTCTCCACCCCATTGACGTCAATGGGAGTTTGTTTTGGCACCAAAATCAACG
GGACTTTCCAAAATGTCGTAACAACTCCGCCCCATTGACGCAAATGGGCGGTAGGCGTGTACGGTGGGAG
GTCTATATAAGCAGAGCTGGTTTAGTGAACCGTCAGATCCGCTAGCCACCATGGGCCCCAAGCGGCGGCA
GCTGACGTTCCGGGAGAAGTCGCGGATCATCCAGGAGGTGGAGGAGAACCCGGACCTACGCAAGGGCGAG
ATCGCGCGGCGCTTCAACATCCCGCCGTCCACGCTGAGCACGATCCTGAAGAACAAGCGCGCCATCCTGG
CGTCGGAGCGCAAGTACGGGGTGGCCTCCACCTGCCGCAAGACCAACAAGCTGTCTCCCTACGACAAGCT
CGAGGGCTTGCTCATCGCCTGGTTCCAGCAGATCCGCGCCGCCGGCCTGCCGGTCAAGGGCATCATCCTC
AAGGAGAAGGCGCTGCGCATAGCCGAGGAGCTGGGCATGGACGACTTCACCGCCTCCAACGGCTGGCTGG
ACCGCTTCCGCCGGCGCCACGGCGTGGTGTCCTGCAGCGGCGTGGCCCGCGCCCGCGCGCGAAACGCTGC
CCCCCGCACCCCGGCGGCGCCTGCCAGTCCGGCCGCGGTGCCCTCGGAGGGCAGTGGCGGGAGCACTCTC
GAGCTCAAGCTTCGAATTCTGCAGTCGACGGTACCGCGGGCCCGGGATCCACCGGTCGCCACCATGGTGA
GCAAGGGCGAGGGGCAATCGAAGCATGGGCTAAAGGAGGAGATGACGGTGAAGTACCACATGGAAGGTTG
CGTTAATGGTCACAAATTTGTCATTACTGGAGAGGGCATTGGAAACCCTTTTAAGGGTAAGCAAACTGCA
AATTTGTGTGTGATAGAAGGAGGCCCGCTGCCGTTCTCGGAGGACATTTTAAGTCCGGGTTTTAAATATG
GTGACCGGATTTTCACAGAGTACCCACAGGATATTGTAGATTACTTCAAGAACTCATGTCCAGCGGGCTA
TACGTGGGAAAGGAGCTTCCTCTTTGAGGACGGAGCGGTCTGTCGATGCAACGTGGACATAACAGTCTCT
GAAAAGGAGAACTGCATCTATCACAAAAGTATCTTCAGAGGGGTGAATTTTCCCGCCGACGGCCCCGTAA
TGAAGAAAATGACCACTAATTGGGAAGCTAGTACCGAGAAAATTGTGCCTGTTCCAAAGCAAGGGATATT
AAAAGGAAAGGTCAAAATGTACCTATTGCTGAAGGATGGCGGTCGTTATCATTGCCAGTTTGATACGGTA
TATAAAGCTAAATCAGTGCCCTCCAAGATGCCAGAATGGCATTTTATACAGCATAAGCTCCTTAGGGAGG
ACCGCTCTGATGCTAAAAACCAGAAATGGCAATTAACAGAACATGCAATCGCAGGCATGGACGAGCTGTA
CAAGTAAGCGGCCGCGACTCTAGATCATAATCAGCCATACCACATTTGTAGAGGTTTTACTTGCTTTAAA
AAACCTCCCACACCTCCCCCTGAACCTGAAACATAAAATGAATGCAATTGTTGTTGTTAACTTGTTTATT
GCAGCTTATAATGGTTACAAATAAAGCAATAGCATCACAAATTTCACAAATAAAGCATTTTTTTCACTGC
ATTCTAGTTGTGGTTTGTCCAAACTCATCAATGTATCTTAAGGCGTAAATTGTAAGCGTTAATATTTTGT
TAAAATTCGCGTTAAATTTTTGTTAAATCAGCTCATTTTTTAACCAATAGGCCGAAATCGGCAAAATCCC
TTATAAATCAAAAGAATAGACCGAGATAGGGT
[37 nt withheld, positions 2203-2239]
AAAGAACGTGGACTCCAACGTCAAAGG
[49 nt withheld, positions 2267-2315]
T
[91 nt withheld, positions 2317-2407]
G
[124 nt withheld, positions 2409-2532]
CAGGTGGCACTTTTCGGGGAAATGTGCGCGGAACCCCTATTTGTTTATTTTTCTAAATACATTCAAATAT
GTATCCGCTCATGAGACAATAACCCTGATAAATGCTTCAATAATATTGAAAAAGGAAGAGTCCTGAGGCG
GAAAGAACCAGCTGTGGAATGTGTGTCAGTTAGGGTGTGGAAAGTCCCCAGGCTCCCCAGCAGGCAGAAG
TATGCAAAGCATGCATCTCAATTAGTCAGCAACCAGGTGTGGAAAGTCCCCAGGCTCCCCAGCAGGCAGA
AGTATGCAAAGCATGCATCTCAATTAGTCAGCAACCATAGTCCCGCCCCTAACTCCGCCCATCCCGCCCC
TAACTCCGCCCAGTTCCGCCCATTCTCCGCCCCATGGCTGACTAATTTTTTTTATTTATGCAGAGGCCGA
GGCCGCCTCGGCCTCTGAGCTATTCCAGAAGTAGTGAGGAGGCTTTTTTGGAGGCCTAGGCTTTTGCAAA
GATCGATCAAGAGACAGGATGAGGATCGTTTCGCATGATTGAACAAGATGGATTGCACGCAGGTTCTCCG
GCCGCTTGGGTGGAGAGGCTATTCGGCTATGACTGGGCACAACAGACAATCGGCTGCTCTGATGCCGCCG
TGTTCCGGCTGTCAGCGCAGGGGCGCCCGGTTCTTTTTGTCAAGACCGACCTGTCCGGTGCCCTGAATGA
ACTGCAAGACGAGGCAGCGCGGCTATCGTGGCTGGCCACGACGGGCGTTCCTTGCGCAGCTGTGCTCGAC
GTTGTCACTGAAGCGGGAAGGGACTGGCTGCTATTGGGCGAAGTGCCGGGGCAGGATCTCCTGTCATCTC
ACCTTGCTCCTGCCGAGAAAGTATCCATCATGGCTGATGCAATGCGGCGGCTGCATACGCTTGATCCGGC
TACCTGCCCATTCGACCACCAAGCGAAACATCGCATCGAGCGAGCACGTACTCGGATGGAAGCCGGTCTT
GTCGATCAGGATGATCTGGACGAAGAGCATCAGGGGCTCGCGCCAGCCGAACTGTTCGCCAGGCTCAAGG
CGAGCATGCCCGACGGCGAGGATCTCGTCGTGACCCATGGCGATGCCTGCTTGCCGAATATCATGGTGGA
AAATGGCCGCTTTTCTGGATTCATCGACTGTGGCCGGCTGGGTGTGGCGGACCGCTATCAGGACATAGCG
TTGGCTACCCGTGATATTGCTGAAGAGCTTGGCGGCGAATGGGCTGACCGCTTCCTCGTGCTTTACGGTA
TCGCCGCTCCCGATTCGCAGCGCATCGCCTTCTATCGCCTTCTTGACGAGTTCTTCTGAGCGGGACTCTG
GGGTTCGAAATGACCGACCAAGCGACGCCCAACCTGCCATCACGAGATTTCGATTCCACCGCCGCCTTCT
ATGAAAGGTTGGGCTTCGGAATCGTTTTCCGGGACGCCGGCTGGATGATCCTCCAGCGCGGGGATCTCAT
GCTGGAGTTCTTCGCCCACCCTAGGGGGAGGCTAACTGAAACACGGAAGGAGACAATACCGGAAGGAACC
CGCGCTATGACGGCAATAAAAAGACAGAATAAAACGCACGGTGTTGGGTCGTTTGTTCATAAACGCGGGG
TTCGGTCCCAGGGCTGGCACTCTGTCGATACCCCACCGAGACCCCATTGGGGCCAATACGCCCGCGTTTC
TTCCTTTTCCCCACCCCACCCCCCAAGTTCGGGTGAAGGCCCAGGGCTCGCAGCCAACGTCGGGGCGGCA
GGCCCTGCCATAGCCTCAGGTTACTCATATATACTTTAGATTGATTTAAAACTTCATTTTTAATTTAAAA
GGATCTAGGTGAAGATCCTTTTTGATAATCTCATGACCAAAATCCCTTAACGTGAGTTTTCGTTCCACTG
AGCGTCAGACCCCGTAGAAAAGATCAAAGGATCTTCTTGAGATCCTTTTTTTCTGCGCGTAATCTGCTGC
TTGCAAACAAAAAAACCACCGCTACCAGCGGTGGTTTGTTTGCCGGATCAAGAGCTACCAACTCTTTTTC
CGAAGGTAACTGGCTTCAGCAGAGCGCAGATACCAAATACTGTTCTTCTAGTGTAGCCGTAGTTAGGCCA
CCACTTCAAGAACTCTGTAGCACCGCCTACATACCTCGCTCTGCTAATCCTGTTACCAGTGGCTGCTGCC
AGTGGCGATAAGTCGTGTCTTACCGGGTTGGACTCAAGACGATAGTTACCGGATAAGGCGCAGCGGTCGG
GCTGAACGGGGGGTTCGTGCACACAGCCCAGCTTGGAGCGAACGACCTACACCGAACTGAGATACCTACA
GCGTGAGCTATGAGAAAGCGCCACGCTTCCCGAAGGGAGAAAGGCGGACAGGTATCCGGTAAGCGGCAGG
GTCGGAACAGGAGAGCGCACGAGGGAGCTTCCAGGGGGAAACGCCTGGTATCTTTATAGTCCTGTCGGGT
TTCGCCACCTCTGACTTGAGCGTCGATTTTTGTGATGCTCGTCAGGGGGGCGGAGCCTATGGAAAAACGC
CAGCAACGCGGCCTTTTTACGGTTCCTGGCCTTTTGCTGGCCTTTTGCTCACATGTTCTTTCCTGCGTTA
TCCCCTGATTCTGTGGATAACCGTATTACCGCCATGCATTAGTTATTAATAGTAATCAATTACGGGGTCA
TTAGTTCATAGCCCATATATGGAGTTCCG
Features (pLannotate 1.2.2; 16 found; start..end, strand, type, name):
      1..304     +  enhancer       CMV enhancer: human cytomegalovirus immediate early enhancer
    305..508     +  promoter       CMV promoter: human cytomegalovirus (CMV) immediate early promoter
    541..1047    +  CDS            CENPB (fragment): CENPB_HUMAN - Experimental evidence at protein level: Swiss-Prot protein existence level 1. Interacts with centromeric heterochromatin in chromosomes and binds to a specific 17 bp subset of alphoid satellite DNA, called the CENP-B box (PubMed:11726497). May organize arrays of centromere satellite DNA into a higher-order structure which then directs centromere formation and kinetochore assembly in mammalian chromosomes (Probable). From Homo sapiens (Human).
   1048..1100    +  misc_feature   MCS: multiple cloning site
   1114..1824    +  CDS            mPapaya0.6: mPapaya0.6 is a fluorescent protein published in 2013, derived from Zoanthus sp.. It is reported to be a monomer.
   1843..1926    +  CDS            large T antigen (fragment): large T antigen from SV40 (simian virus 40)
   1949..2070    +  polyA_signal   SV40 poly(A) signal: SV40 polyadenylation signal
   2104..2532    -  rep_origin     f1 ori (sequence partly withheld): f1 bacteriophage origin of replication; arrow indicates direction of (+) strand synthesis
   2559..2663    +  promoter       AmpR promoter: bla
   2665..3022    +  promoter       SV40 promoter: SV40 enhancer and early promoter
   3057..3851    +  CDS            NeoR/KanR: aminoglycoside phosphotransferase from Tn5; aph(3')-II (or nptII); confers resistance to neomycin, kanamycin, and G418 (Geneticin®)
   3872..4024    +  CDS            ble (fragment): BLE_KLEPN - Experimental evidence at protein level: Swiss-Prot protein existence level 1. Binding protein with a strong affinity to the bleomycin family of antibiotics. Binds to CL990; an antimitotic-antibiotic compound. From Klebsiella pneumoniae.
   4083..4130    +  polyA_signal   HSV TK poly(A) signal: herpes simplex virus thymidine kinase polyadenylation signal (Cole and Stacy, 1985)
   4221..4237    -  polyA_signal   bGH poly(A) signal (fragment): bovine growth hormone polyadenylation signal
   4459..5047    +  rep_origin     ori: high-copy-number ColE1/pMB1/pBR322/pUC origin of replication
   5162..5221    +  enhancer       CMV enhancer (fragment): human cytomegalovirus immediate early enhancer
