[The description below was written by a language model from this plasmid's Addgene catalogue record and pLannotate feature annotations shown in this document.]
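Description:
mPapaya-CENPB-N-22 is a mammalian expression plasmid built on the mPapaya-N1 backbone, an N1-style fusion vector in which a gene of interest is placed upstream of a fluorescent protein. It replicates in E. coli at high copy from a ColE1/pUC-type origin and also carries an f1 phage origin. A single NeoR/KanR (aminoglycoside phosphotransferase) gene serves both hosts: a bacterial bla-type promoter drives kanamycin resistance in bacteria, while the adjacent SV40 enhancer/early promoter, together with the HSV TK polyadenylation signal, allows G418 selection of stably transfected mammalian cells. The sequenced record is about 5.2 kb. Short annotated fragments of ble, a bGH poly(A) signal and SV40 large T antigen appear to be backbone remnants or annotation hits rather than functional parts.

The payload is a CMV enhancer/promoter-driven fusion of human CENPB residues 1–169, the DNA-binding domain, joined through a short linker derived from the multiple cloning site to a C-terminal mPapaya, with an SV40 poly(A) signal terminating the transcript. The feature table labels the fluorescent protein as mPapaya0.6, a monomeric yellow fluorescent protein engineered from a Zoanthus sp. protein; the record lists excitation at 530 nm and emission at 541 nm. Because this CENPB domain recognises the CENP-B box within alphoid satellite DNA, the fusion concentrates at centromeres in the nucleus. The construct is intended as a localization marker for imaging centromeres in cells, and as a demonstration that mPapaya performs well as a fusion tag.
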