Addgene plasmid #56344: mPapaya-CENPB-N-22
Purpose: Localization: Nucleus/Centromeres, Excitation: 530, Emission: 541
Depositing lab: Michael Davidson. Depositing organization: Florida State University, Tallahassee. Publication: An engineered monomeric Zoanthus sp. yellow fluorescent protein. Hoi H, Howe ES, Ding Y, Zhang W, Baird MA, Sell BR, Allen JR, Davidson MW, Campbell RE. Chem Biol. 2013 Oct 24;20(10):1296-304. doi: 10.1016/j.chembiol.2013.08.008. Epub 2013 Oct 3. PubMed 24094838.
Backbone
  Vector backbone: mPapaya-N1
  Backbone size w/o insert (bp): 4750
  Vector type: Mammalian Expression
  Selectable markers: Neomycin (select with G418)
Growth in bacteria
  Bacterial resistance: Kanamycin, 50 μg/mL
  Growth temperature: 37°C
  Growth strain: DH5alpha
  Copy number: High Copy
Gene/Insert
  Gene/Insert name: CENPB (alt name: NM_001810.5)
  Species: H. sapiens (human)
  Mutation: aa 1-169 of CENPB (DNA Binding Domain)
  Entrez Gene: CENPB
  Promoter: CMV
  Tag / fusion protein: mPapaya (C terminal on backbone)
  Cloning method: Unknown
  Sequencing primers: 5′ CMV-F; 3′ SV40pA-R
Terms and licenses: Academic/Nonprofit Terms; Industry Terms: Not Available to Industry
Depositor comments: . Excitation = 530; Emission = 541
How to cite: mPapaya-CENPB-N-22 was a gift from Michael Davidson (Addgene plasmid # 56344 ; http://n2t.net/addgene:56344 ; RRID:Addgene_56344)
